>Addgene plasmid #109292 | pEGFPN1zetaYF1,2 | addgene full sequence | sequence record 211388 | Addgene NGS Result
GTGATGCGGTTTTGGCAGTACATCAATGGGCGTGGATAGCGGTTTGACTCACGGGGATTTCCAAGTCTCC
ACCCCATTGACGTCAATGGGAGTTTGTTTTGGCACCAAAATCAACGGGACTTTCCAAAATGTCGTAACAA
CTCCGCCCCATTGACGCAAATGGGCGGTAGGCGTGTACGGTGGGAGGTCTATATAAGCAGAGCTGGTTTA
GTGAACCGTCAGATCCGCTAGCGCTACCGGACTCAGATCTCGAGCTCAAGCTTCGAATTCTGATGAAGTG
GAAAGTGTCTGTTCTCGCCTGCATCCTCCACGTGCGGTTCCCAGGAGCAGAGGCACAGAGCTTTGGTCTG
CTGGATCCCAAACTCTGCTACTTGCTAGATGGAATCCTCTTCATCTACGGAGTCATCATCACAGCCCTGT
ACCTGAGAGCAAAATTCAGCAGGAGTGCAGAGACCGCTGCCAACCTGCAGGACCCCAACCAGCTCTTCAA
TGAGCTCAATCTAGGGCGAAGAGAGGAATTTGACGTCTTGGAGAAGAAGCGGGCTCGGGATCCAGAGATG
GGAGGCAAACAGCAGAGGAGGAGGAACCCCCAGGAAGGCGTATACAATGCACTGCAGAAAGACAAGATGG
CAGAAGCCTACAGTGAGATCGGCACAAAAGGCGAGAGGCGGAGAGGCAAGGGGCACGATGGCCTTTACCA
GGGTCTCAGCACTGCCACCAAGGACACCTATGATGCCCTGCATATGCAGACCCTGGCCCCTCGCACGGTA
CCGCGGGCCCGGGATCCACCGGTCGCCACCATGGTGAGCAAGGGCGAGGAGCTGTTCACCGGGGTGGTGC
CCATCCTGGTCGAGCTGGACGGCGACGTAAACGGCCACAAGTTCAGCGTGTCCGGCGAGGGCGAGGGCGA
TGCCACCTACGGCAAGCTGACCCTGAAGTTCATCTGCACCACCGGCAAGCTGCCCGTGCCCTGGCCCACC
CTCGTGACCACCCTGACCTACGGCGTGCAGTGCTTCAGCCGCTACCCCGACCACATGAAGCAGCACGACT
TCTTCAAGTCCGCCATGCCCGAAGGCTACGTCCAGGAGCGCACCATCTTCTTCAAGGACGACGGCAACTA
CAAGACCCGCGCCGAGGTGAAGTTCGAGGGCGACACCCTGGTGAACCGCATCGAGCTGAAGGGCATCGAC
TTCAAGGAGGACGGCAACATCCTGGGGCACAAGCTGGAGTACAACTACAACAGCCACAACGTCTATATCA
TGGCCGACAAGCAGAAGAACGGCATCAAGGTGAACTTCAAGATCCGCCACAACATCGAGGACGGCAGCGT
GCAGCTCGCCGACCACTACCAGCAGAACACCCCCATCGGCGACGGCCCCGTGCTGCTGCCCGACAACCAC
TACCTGAGCACCCAGTCCGCCCTGAGCAAAGACCCCAACGAGAAGCGCGATCACATGGTCCTGCTGGAGT
TCGTGACCGCCGCCGGGATCACTCTCGGCATGGACGAGCTGTACAAGTAAAGCGGCCGCGACTCTAGATC
ATAATCAGCCATACCACATTTGTAGAGGTTTTACTTGCTTTAAAAAACCTCCCACACCTCCCCCTGAACC
TGAAACATAAAATGAATGCAATTGTTGTTGTTAACTTGTTTATTGCAGCTTATAATGGTTACAAATAAAG
CAATAGCATCACAAATTTCACAAATAAAGCATTTTTTTCACTGCATTCTAGTTGTGGTTTGTCCAAACTC
ATCAATGTATCTTAAGGCGTAAATTGTAAGCGTTAATATTTTGTTAAAATTCGCGTTAAATTTTTGTTAA
ATCAGCTCATTTTTTAACCAATAGGCCGAAATCGGCAAAATCCCTTATAAATCAAAAGAATAGACCGAGA
TAGGGT
[37 nt withheld, positions 1897-1933]
AAAGAACGTGGACTCCAACGTCAAAGG
[49 nt withheld, positions 1961-2009]
T
[91 nt withheld, positions 2011-2101]
G
[124 nt withheld, positions 2103-2226]
CAGGTGGCACTTTTCGGGGAAATGTGCGCGGAACCCCTATTTGTTTATTTTTCTAAATACATTCAAATAT
GTATCCGCTCATGAGACAATAACCCTGATAAATGCTTCAATAATATTGAAAAAGGAAGAGTCCTGAGGCG
GAAAGAACCAGCTGTGGAATGTGTGTCAGTTAGGGTGTGGAAAGTCCCCAGGCTCCCCAGCAGGCAGAAG
TATGCAAAGCATGCATCTCAATTAGTCAGCAACCAGGTGTGGAAAGTCCCCAGGCTCCCCAGCAGGCAGA
AGTATGCAAAGCATGCATCTCAATTAGTCAGCAACCATAGTCCCGCCCCTAACTCCGCCCATCCCGCCCC
TAACTCCGCCCAGTTCCGCCCATTCTCCGCCCCATGGCTGACTAATTTTTTTTATTTATGCAGAGGCCGA
GGCCGCCTCGGCCTCTGAGCTATTCCAGAAGTAGTGAGGAGGCTTTTTTGGAGGCCTAGGCTTTTGCAAA
GATCGATCAAGAGACAGGATGAGGATCGTTTCGCATGATTGAACAAGATGGATTGCACGCAGGTTCTCCG
GCCGCTTGGGTGGAGAGGCTATTCGGCTATGACTGGGCACAACAGACAATCGGCTGCTCTGATGCCGCCG
TGTTCCGGCTGTCAGCGCAGGGGCGCCCGGTTCTTTTTGTCAAGACCGACCTGTCCGGTGCCCTGAATGA
ACTGCAAGACGAGGCAGCGCGGCTATCGTGGCTGGCCACGACGGGCGTTCCTTGCGCAGCTGTGCTCGAC
GTTGTCACTGAAGCGGGAAGGGACTGGCTGCTATTGGGCGAAGTGCCGGGGCAGGATCTCCTGTCATCTC
ACCTTGCTCCTGCCGAGAAAGTATCCATCATGGCTGATGCAATGCGGCGGCTGCATACGCTTGATCCGGC
TACCTGCCCATTCGACCACCAAGCGAAACATCGCATCGAGCGAGCACGTACTCGGATGGAAGCCGGTCTT
GTCGATCAGGATGATCTGGACGAAGAGCATCAGGGGCTCGCGCCAGCCGAACTGTTCGCCAGGCTCAAGG
CGAGCATGCCCGACGGCGAGGATCTCGTCGTGACCCATGGCGATGCCTGCTTGCCGAATATCATGGTGGA
AAATGGCCGCTTTTCTGGATTCATCGACTGTGGCCGGCTGGGTGTGGCGGACCGCTATCAGGACATAGCG
TTGGCTACCCGTGATATTGCTGAAGAGCTTGGCGGCGAATGGGCTGACCGCTTCCTCGTGCTTTACGGTA
TCGCCGCTCCCGATTCGCAGCGCATCGCCTTCTATCGCCTTCTTGACGAGTTCTTCTGAGCGGGACTCTG
GGGTTCGAAATGACCGACCAAGCGACGCCCAACCTGCCATCACGAGATTTCGATTCCACCGCCGCCTTCT
ATGAAAGGTTGGGCTTCGGAATCGTTTTCCGGGACGCCGGCTGGATGATCCTCCAGCGCGGGGATCTCAT
GCTGGAGTTCTTCGCCCACCCTAGGGGGAGGCTAACTGAAACACGGAAGGAGACAATACCGGAAGGAACC
CGCGCTATGACGGCAATAAAAAGACAGAATAAAACGCACGGTGTTGGGTCGTTTGTTCATAAACGCGGGG
TTCGGTCCCAGGGCTGGCACTCTGTCGATACCCCACCGAGACCCCATTGGGGCCAATACGCCCGCGTTTC
TTCCTTTTCCCCACCCCACCCCCCAAGTTCGGGTGAAGGCCCAGGGCTCGCAGCCAACGTCGGGGCGGCA
GGCCCTGCCATAGCCTCAGGTTACTCATATATACTTTAGATTGATTTAAAACTTCATTTTTAATTTAAAA
GGATCTAGGTGAAGATCCTTTTTGATAATCTCATGACCAAAATCCCTTAACGTGAGTTTTCGTTCCACTG
AGCGTCAGACCCCGTAGAAAAGATCAAAGGATCTTCTTGAGATCCTTTTTTTCTGCGCGTAATCTGCTGC
TTGCAAACAAAAAAACCACCGCTACCAGCGGTGGTTTGTTTGCCGGATCAAGAGCTACCAACTCTTTTTC
CGAAGGTAACTGGCTTCAGCAGAGCGCAGATACCAAATACTGTTCTTCTAGTGTAGCCGTAGTTAGGCCA
CCACTTCAAGAACTCTGTAGCACCGCCTACATACCTCGCTCTGCTAATCCTGTTACCAGTGGCTGCTGCC
AGTGGCGATAAGTCGTGTCTTACCGGGTTGGACTCAAGACGATAGTTACCGGATAAGGCGCAGCGGTCGG
GCTGAACGGGGGGTTCGTGCACACAGCCCAGCTTGGAGCGAACGACCTACACCGAACTGAGATACCTACA
GCGTGAGCTATGAGAAAGCGCCACGCTTCCCGAAGGGAGAAAGGCGGACAGGTATCCGGTAAGCGGCAGG
GTCGGAACAGGAGAGCGCACGAGGGAGCTTCCAGGGGGAAACGCCTGGTATCTTTATAGTCCTGTCGGGT
TTCGCCACCTCTGACTTGAGCGTCGATTTTTGTGATGCTCGTCAGGGGGGCGGAGCCTATGGAAAAACGC
CAGCAACGCGGCCTTTTTACGGTTCCTGGCCTTTTGCTGGCCTTTTGCTCACATGTTCTTTCCTGCGTTA
TCCCCTGATTCTGTGGATAACCGTATTACCGCCATGCATTAGTTATTAATAGTAATCAATTACGGGGTCA
TTAGTTCATAGCCCATATATGGAGTTCCGCGTTACATAACTTACGGTAAATGGCCCGCCTGGCTGACCGC
CCAACGACCCCCGCCCATTGACGTCAATAATGACGTATGTTCCCATAGTAACGCCAATAGGGACTTTCCA
TTGACGTCAATGGGTGGAGTATTTACGGTAAACTGCCCACTTGGCAGTACATCAAGTGTATCATATGCCA
AGTACGCCCCCTATTGACGTCAATGACGGTAAATGGCCCGCCTGGCATTATGCCCAGTACATGACCTTAT
GGGACTTTCCTACTTGGCAGTACATCTACGTATTAGTCATCGCTATTACCATG
Features (pLannotate 1.2.2; 16 found; start..end, strand, type, name):
      1..204     +  promoter       CMV promoter: human cytomegalovirus (CMV) immediate early promoter
    227..272     +  misc_feature   MCS (fragment): multiple cloning site
    273..764     +  CDS            Cd247: CD3Z_MOUSE - Also known as Cd3z, Tcrz. Experimental evidence at protein level: Swiss-Prot protein existence level 1. Part of the TCR-CD3 complex present on T-lymphocyte cell surface that plays an essential role in adaptive immune response. When antigen presenting cells (APCs) activate T-cell receptor (TCR), TCR- mediated signals are transmitted across the cell membrane by the CD3 chains CD3D, CD3E, CD3G and CD3Z. All CD3 chains contain immunoreceptor tyrosine-based activation motifs (ITAMs) in their cytoplasmic domain. Upon TCR engagement, these motifs become phosphorylated by Src family prote
    765..793     +  misc_feature   MCS (fragment): multiple cloning site
    801..1520    +  CDS            EGFP: the original enhanced GFP (Yang et al., 1996) mammalian codon-optimized
   1537..1620    +  CDS            large T antigen (fragment): large T antigen from SV40 (simian virus 40)
   1643..1764    +  polyA_signal   SV40 poly(A) signal: SV40 polyadenylation signal
   1798..2226    -  rep_origin     f1 ori (sequence partly withheld): f1 bacteriophage origin of replication; arrow indicates direction of (+) strand synthesis
   2253..2357    +  promoter       AmpR promoter: bla
   2359..2716    +  promoter       SV40 promoter: SV40 enhancer and early promoter
   2751..3545    +  CDS            NeoR/KanR: aminoglycoside phosphotransferase from Tn5; aph(3')-II (or nptII); confers resistance to neomycin, kanamycin, and G418 (Geneticin®)
   3566..3718    +  CDS            ble (fragment): BLE_KLEPN - Experimental evidence at protein level: Swiss-Prot protein existence level 1. Binding protein with a strong affinity to the bleomycin family of antibiotics. Binds to CL990; an antimitotic-antibiotic compound. From Klebsiella pneumoniae.
   3777..3824    +  polyA_signal   HSV TK poly(A) signal: herpes simplex virus thymidine kinase polyadenylation signal (Cole and Stacy, 1985)
   3915..3931    -  polyA_signal   bGH poly(A) signal (fragment): bovine growth hormone polyadenylation signal
   4153..4741    +  rep_origin     ori: high-copy-number ColE1/pMB1/pBR322/pUC origin of replication
   4916..5219    +  enhancer       CMV enhancer: human cytomegalovirus immediate early enhancer
