[The description below was written by a language model from this plasmid's Addgene catalogue record and pLannotate feature annotations shown in this document.]
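Description:
pEGFPN1zetaYF1,2 is a mammalian expression plasmid built on the Clontech pEGFP-N1 backbone. It encodes a mouse TCR zeta chain (Cd247, also called CD3 zeta) fused at its C-terminus to EGFP. The sequenced record is about 5.2 kb. The Cd247 coding sequence lies within the multiple cloning site, downstream of the human CMV immediate-early enhancer and promoter. A short stretch of residual polylinker follows it, then the mammalian codon-optimized EGFP open reading frame and an SV40 polyadenylation signal. The cloning sites used are not recorded.

The zeta chain is the signalling subunit of the TCR-CD3 complex, and its cytoplasmic tail carries immunoreceptor tyrosine-based activation motifs (ITAMs) that Src-family kinases phosphorylate after receptor engagement. The record lists the mutation as tyrosine-to-phenylalanine in ITAM 1. The "YF1,2" in the name plausibly refers to the two tyrosines of that motif, although the record does not say so. Such substitutions block phosphorylation at those positions, so the construct suits experiments on how individual ITAM tyrosines contribute to TCR signalling, while the GFP tag reports expression and localization of the mutant chain.

The plasmid is propagated in E. coli from a high-copy pUC-type origin under kanamycin selection. The single Tn5 NeoR/KanR gene is driven by a bacterial bla promoter and by the SV40 enhancer/early promoter, and it ends in an HSV TK poly(A) signal, so it also permits G418 selection of stably transfected mammalian cells. An f1 origin is present for single-stranded DNA production. The short large T antigen, ble and bGH poly(A) fragments in the annotation are most likely backbone remnants or partial annotation matches rather than functional parts.
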