Addgene plasmid #109292: pEGFPN1zetaYF1,2
Purpose: Express TCR zeta-GFP fusion protein
Depositing lab: Nicolai van Oers. Depositing organization: University of Texas Southwestern Medical Center.
Backbone
  Vector backbone: pEGFPN1
  Backbone manufacturer: Clontech
  Backbone size w/o insert (bp): 4700
  Vector type: Mammalian Expression
Growth in bacteria
  Bacterial resistance: Kanamycin, 50 μg/mL
  Growth temperature: 37°C
  Growth strain: DH5alpha
  Copy number: High Copy
Gene/Insert
  Gene/Insert name: TCR zeta
  Species: M. musculus (mouse)
  Mutation: ITAM 1, Y to F
  Entrez Gene: Cd247 (a.k.a. 4930549J05Rik, A430104F18Rik, Cd3, Cd3-eta, Cd3-zeta, Cd3h, Cd3z, Cd3zeta, T3z, Tcrk, Tcrz)
  Promoter: CMV
  Cloning method: Restriction Enzyme; 5′ cloning site Unknown (unknown if destroyed)
  Sequencing primers: 5′ CMV-F
Terms and licenses: Academic/Nonprofit Terms; Industry Terms: Not Available to Industry
How to cite: pEGFPN1zetaYF1,2 was a gift from Nicolai van Oers (Addgene plasmid # 109292 ; http://n2t.net/addgene:109292 ; RRID:Addgene_109292)
